>Addgene plasmid #127831 | pNH-TrxT-G-L11 | addgene full sequence | sequence record 250144 | Addgene NGS Result
TAATACGACTCACTATAGGGGAATTGTGAGCGGATAACAATTCCCCTCTAGAAATAATTTTGTTTAACTT
TAAGAAGGAGATATACATATGCACCATCATCATCATCATTCTTCTGGTATGAGCGATAAAATTATTCACC
TGACTGACGACAGTTTTGACACGGATGTACTCAAAGCGGACGGGGCGATCCTCGTCGATTTCTGGGCAGA
GTGGTGCGGTCCGTGCAAAATGATCGCCCCGATTCTGGATGAAATCGCTGACGAATATCAGGGCAAACTG
ACCGTTGCAAAACTGAACATCGATCAAAACCCTGGCACTGCGCCGAAATATGGCATCCGTGGTATCCCGA
CTCTGCTGCTGTTCAAAAACGGTGAAGTGGCGGCAACCAAAGTGGGCGCACTGTCTAAAGGTCAGTTGAA
AGAGTTCCTCGACGCTAACCTGGCCGGTACCGAGAACTTGTACTTCCAATCCGGCGGCGGC
[534 nt withheld, positions 482-1015]
TAACAGTAAAGGTGGATACGGATCCGAATTCGAGCTCCGTCGACAAGCTTGCGGCCGCACTCGAGCACCA
CCACCACCACCACTGAGATCCGGCTGCTAACAAAGCCCGAAAGGAAGCTGAGTTGGCTGCTGCCACCGCT
GAGCAATAACTAGCATAACCCCTTGGGGCCTCTAAACGGGTCTTGAGGGGTTTTTTGCTGAAAGGAGGAA
CTATATCCGGATTGGCGAATGGG
[124 nt withheld, positions 1249-1372]
C
[91 nt withheld, positions 1374-1464]
A
[49 nt withheld, positions 1466-1514]
CCTTTGACGTTGGAGTCCACGTTCTTT
[37 nt withheld, positions 1542-1578]
ACCCTATCTCGGTCTATTCTTTTGATTTATAAGGGATTTTGCCGATTTCGGCCTATTGGTTAAAAAATGA
GCTGATTTAACAAAAATTTAACGCGAATTTTAACAAAATATTAACGCTTACAATTTAGGTGGCACTTTTC
GGGGAAATGTGCGCGGAACCCCTATTTGTTTATTTTTCTAAATACATTCAAATATGTATCCGCTCATGAA
TTAATTCTTAGAAAAACTCATCGAGCATCAAATGAAACTGCAATTTATTCATATCAGGATTATCAATACC
ATATTTTTGAAAAAGCCGTTTCTGTAATGAAGGAGAAAACTCACCGAGGCAGTTCCATAGGATGGCAAGA
TCCTGGTATCGGTCTGCGATTCCGACTCGTCCAACATCAATACAACCTATTAATTTCCCCTCGTCAAAAA
TAAGGTTATCAAGTGAGAAATCACCATGAGTGACGACTGAATCCGGTGAGAATGGCAAAAGTTTATGCAT
TTCTTTCCAGACTTGTTCAACAGGCCAGCCATTACGCTCGTCATCAAAATCACTCGCATCAACCAAACCG
TTATTCATTCGTGATTGCGCCTGAGCGAGACGAAATACGCGATCGCTGTTAAAAGGACAATTACAAACAG
GAATCGAATGCAACCGGCGCAGGAACACTGCCAGCGCATCAACAATATTTTCACCTGAATCAGGATATTC
TTCTAATACCTGGAATGCTGTTTTCCCGGGGATCGCAGTGGTGAGTAACCATGCATCATCAGGAGTACGG
ATAAAATGCTTGATGGTCGGAAGAGGCATAAATTCCGTCAGCCAGTTTAGTCTGACCATCTCATCTGTAA
CATCATTGGCAACGCTACCTTTGCCATGTTTCAGAAACAACTCTGGCGCATCGGGCTTCCCATACAATCG
ATAGATTGTCGCACCTGATTGCCCGACATTATCGCGAGCCCATTTATACCCATATAAATCAGCATCCATG
TTGGAATTTAATCGCGGCCTAGAGCAAGACGTTTCCCGTTGAATATGGCTCATAACACCCCTTGTATTAC
TGTTTATGTAAGCAGACAGTTTTATTGTTCATGACCAAAATCCCTTAACGTGAGTTTTCGTTCCACTGAG
CGTCAGACCCCGTAGAAAAGATCAAAGGATCTTCTTGAGATCCTTTTTTTCTGCGCGTAATCTGCTGCTT
GCAAACAAAAAAACCACCGCTACCAGCGGTGGTTTGTTTGCCGGATCAAGAGCTACCAACTCTTTTTCCG
AAGGTAACTGGCTTCAGCAGAGCGCAGATACCAAATACTGTCCTTCTAGTGTAGCCGTAGTTAGGCCACC
ACTTCAAGAACTCTGTAGCACCGCCTACATACCTCGCTCTGCTAATCCTGTTACCAGTGGCTGCTGCCAG
TGGCGATAAGTCGTGTCTTACCGGGTTGGACTCAAGACGATAGTTACCGGATAAGGCGCAGCGGTCGGGC
TGAACGGGGGGTTCGTGCACACAGCCCAGCTTGGAGCGAACGACCTACACCGAACTGAGATACCTACAGC
GTGAGCTATGAGAAAGCGCCACGCTTCCCGAAGGGAGAAAGGCGGACAGGTATCCGGTAAGCGGCAGGGT
CGGAACAGGAGAGCGCACGAGGGAGCTTCCAGGGGGAAACGCCTGGTATCTTTATAGTCCTGTCGGGTTT
CGCCACCTCTGACTTGAGCGTCGATTTTTGTGATGCTCGTCAGGGGGGCGGAGCCTATGGAAAAACGCCA
GCAACGCGGCCTTTTTACGGTTCCTGGCCTTTTGCTGGCCTTTTGCTCACATGTTCTTTCCTGCGTTATC
CCCTGATTCTGTGGATAACCGTATTACCGCCTTTGAGTGAGCTGATACCGCTCGCCGCAGCCGAACGACC
GAGCGCAGCGAGTCAGTGAGCGAGGAAGCGGAAGAGCGCCTGATGCGGTATTTTCTCCTTACGCATCTGT
GCGGTATTTCACACCGCAATGGTGCACTCTCAGTACAATCTGCTCTGATGCCGCATAGTTAAGCCAGTAT
ACACTCCGCTATCGCTACGTGACTGGGTCATGGCTGCGCCCCGACACCCGCCAACACCCGCTGACGCGCC
CTGACGGGCTTGTCTGCTCCCGGCATCCGCTTACAGACAAGCTGTGACCGTCTCCGGGAGCTGCATGTGT
CAGAGGTTTTCACCGTCATCACCGAAACGCGCGAGGCAGCTGCGGTAAAGCTCATCAGCGTGGTCGTGAA
GCGATTCACAGATGTCTGCCTGTTCATCCGCGTCCAGCTCGTTGAGTTTCTCCAGAAGCGTTAATGTCTG
GCTTCTGATAAAGCGGGCCATGTTAAGGGCGGTTTTTTCCTGTTTGGTCACTGATGCCTCCGTGTAAGGG
GGATTTCTGTTCATGGGGGTAATGATACCGATGAAACGAGAGAGGATGCTCACGATACGGGTTACTGATG
ATGAACATGCCCGGTTACTGGAACGTTGTGAGGGTAAACAACTGGCGGTATGGATGCGGCGGGACCAGAG
AAAAATCACTCAGGGTCAATGCCAGCGCTTCGTTAATACAGATGTAGGTGTTCCACAGGGTAGCCAGCAG
CATCCTGCGATGCAGATCCGGAACATAATGGTGCAGGGCGCTGACTTCCGCGTTTCCAGACTTTACGAAA
CACGGAAACCGAAGACCATTCATGTTGTTGCTCAGGTCGCAGACGTTTTGCAGCAGCAGTCGCTTCACGT
TCGCTCGCGTATCGGTGATTCATTCTGCTAACCAGTAAGGCAACCCCGCCAGCCTAGCCGGGTCCTCAAC
GACAGGAGCACGATCATGCGCACCCGTGGGGCCGCCATGCCGGCGATAATGGCCTGCTTCTCGCCGAAAC
GTTTGGTGGCGGGACCAGTGACGAAGGCTTGAGCGAGGGCGTGCAAGATTCCGAATACCGCAAGCGACAG
GCCGATCATCGTCGCGCTCCAGCGAAAGCGGTCCTCGCCGAAAATGACCCAGAGCGCTGCCGGCACCTGT
CCTACGAGTTGCATGATAAAGAAGACAGTCATAAGTGCGGCGACGATAGTCATGCCCCGCGCCCACCGGA
AGGAGCTGACTGGGTTGAAGGCTCTCAAGGGCATCGGTCGAGATCCCGGTGCCTAATGAGTGAGCTAACT
TACATTAATTGCGTTGCGCTCACTGCCCGCTTTCCAGTCGGGAAACCTGTCGTGCCAGCTGCATTAATGA
ATCGGCCAACGCGCGGGGAGAGGCGGTTTGCGTATTGGGCGCCAGGGTGGTTTTTCTTTTCACCAGTGAG
ACGGGCAACAGCTGATTGCCCTTCACCGCCTGGCCCTGAGAGAGTTGCAGCAAGCGGTCCACGCTGGTTT
GCCCCAGCAGGCGAAAATCCTGTTTGATGGTGGTTAACGGCGGGATATAACATGAGCTGTCTTCGGTATC
GTCGTATCCCACTACCGAGATATCCGCACCAACGCGCAGCCCGGACTCGGTAATGGCGCGCATTGCGCCC
AGCGCCATCTGATCGTTGGCAACCAGCATCGCAGTGGGAACGATGCCCTCATTCAGCATTTGCATGGTTT
GTTGAAAACCGGACATGGCACTCCAGTCGCCTTCCCGTTCCGCTATCGGCTGAATTTGATTGCGAGTGAG
ATATTTATGCCAGCCAGCCAGACGCAGACGCGCCGAGACAGAACTTAATGGGCCCGCTAACAGCGCGATT
TGCTGGTGACCCAATGCGACCAGATGCTCCACGCCCAGTCGCGTACCGTCTTCATGGGAGAAAATAATAC
TGTTGATGGGTGTCTGGTCAGAGACATCAAGAAATAACGCCGGAACATTAGTGCAGGCAGCTTCCACAGC
AATGGCATCCTGGTCATCCAGCGGATAGTTAATGATCAGCCCACTGACGCGTTGCGCGAGAAGATTGTGC
ACCGCCGCTTTACAGGCTTCGACGCCGCTTCGTTCTACCATCGACACCACCACGCTGGCACCCAGTTGAT
CGGCGCGAGATTTAATCGCCGCGACAATTTGCGACGGCGCGTGCAGGGCCAGACTGGAGGTGGCAACGCC
AATCAGCAACGACTGTTTGCCCGCCAGTTGTTGTGCCACGCGGTTGGGAATGTAATTCAGCTCCGCCATC
GCCGCTTCCACTTTTTCCCGCGTTTTCGCAGAAACGTGGCTGGCCTGGTTCACCACGCGGGAAACGGTCT
GATAAGAGACACCGGCATACTCTGCGACATCGTATAACGTTACTGGTTTCACATTCACCACCCTGAATTG
ACTCTCTTCCGGGCGCTATCATGCCATACCGCGAAAGGTTTTGCGCCATTCGATGGTGTCCGGGATCTCG
ACGCTCTCCCTTATGCGACTCCTGCATTAGGAAGCAGCCCAGTAGTAGGTTGAGGCCGTTGAGCACCGCC
GCCGCAAGGAATGGTGCATGCAAGGAGATGGCGCCCAACAGTCCCCCGGCCACGGGGCCTGCCACCATAC
CCACGCCGAAACAAGCGCTCATGAGCCCGAAGTGGCGAGCCCGATCTTCCCCATCGGTGATGTCGGCGAT
ATAGGCGCCAGCAACCGCACCTGTGGCGCCGGTGATGCCGGCCACGATGCGTCCGGCGTAGAGGATCGAG
ATCTCGATCCCGCGAAAT
Features (pLannotate 1.2.2; 20 found; start..end, strand, type, name):
      1..19      +  promoter       T7 promoter: promoter for bacteriophage T7 RNA polymerase
     20..44      +  protein_bind   lac operator: The lac repressor binds to the lac operator to inhibit transcription in E. coli. This inhibition can be relieved by adding lactose or isopropyl-β-D-thiogalactopyranoside (IPTG). lac repressor encoded by lacI
     59..81      +  RBS            RBS: efficient ribosome binding site from bacteriophage T7 gene 10 (Olins and Rangwala, 1989)
    119..445     +  CDS            trxA: THIO_ECO57 - Experimental evidence at protein level: Swiss-Prot protein existence level 1. Participates in various redox reactions through the reversible oxidation of its active center dithiol to a disulfide and catalyzes dithiol-disulfide exchange reactions. From Escherichia coli O157:H7.
    482..1015    +  CDS            RPL11 (sequence withheld): RL11_HUMAN - Experimental evidence at protein level: Swiss-Prot protein existence level 1. Component of the ribosome, a large ribonucleoprotein complex responsible for the synthesis of proteins in the cell. The small ribosomal subunit (SSU) binds messenger RNAs (mRNAs) and translates the encoded message by selecting cognate aminoacyl-transfer RNA (tRNA) molecules. The large subunit (LSU) contains the ribosomal catalytic site termed the peptidyl transferase center (PTC), which catalyzes the formation of peptide bonds, thereby polymerizing the amino acids delivered by tRNAs into a polypeptide ch
   1081..1098    +  CDS            9xHis (fragment): 9xHis affinity tag
   1108..1157    +  CDS            SET1 (fragment): solubility-enhancement tag derived from T7 phage gene 10B
   1165..1212    +  terminator     T7 terminator: transcription terminator for bacteriophage T7 RNA polymerase
   1249..1677    +  rep_origin     f1 ori (sequence partly withheld): f1 bacteriophage origin of replication; arrow indicates direction of (+) strand synthesis
   1730..1787    +  promoter       AmpR promoter (fragment): bla
   1796..2611    -  CDS            KanR: aminoglycoside phosphotransferase; aph(3')-Ia; confers resistance to kanamycin in bacteria or G418 (Geneticin®) in eukaryotes
   2733..3321    +  rep_origin     ori: high-copy-number ColE1/pMB1/pBR322/pUC origin of replication
   3507..3646    -  misc_feature   bom: basis of mobility region from pBR322
   3748..3939    -  CDS            rop: Rop protein, which maintains plasmids at low copy number; rop
   3956..4336    +  CDS            YPB1_ECOLX: Protein predicted: Swiss-Prot protein existence level 4. From Escherichia coli.
   4408..4699    -  CDS            TcR (fragment): tetracycline efflux protein; tet; confers resistance to tetracycline
   4714..4735    -  protein_bind   CAP binding site: CAP binding activates transcription in the presence of cAMP. E. coli catabolite activator protein
   4748..5830    -  CDS            lacI: lac repressor; lacI; The lac repressor binds to the lac operator to inhibit transcription in E. coli. This inhibition can be relieved by adding lactose or isopropyl-β-D-thiogalactopyranoside (IPTG).
   5831..5908    -  promoter       lacI promoter: lacI
   5916..6195    -  CDS            TcR (fragment): tetracycline efflux protein; tet; confers resistance to tetracycline
