[The description below was written by a language model from this plasmid's Addgene catalogue record and pLannotate feature annotations shown in this document.]
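Description:
pNH-TrxT-G-L11 is a bacterial expression plasmid of about 6.2 kb, built on the pNH-TrxT backbone, for producing recombinant human ribosomal protein L11 (RPL11, also called uL5) in Escherichia coli. It is selected with kanamycin through an aph(3')-Ia aminoglycoside phosphotransferase gene and replicates from a ColE1/pMB1-type origin. The catalogue lists it as high copy, although the annotation also detects the rop gene and the pBR322 bom region, which are typical of pET-style backbones and usually associated with more moderate copy number. An f1 phage origin is present as well, and short tetracycline-resistance fragments and a predicted E. coli open reading frame appear to be non-functional backbone remnants.

The expression cassette is a standard T7lac arrangement. A T7 promoter is followed directly by a lac operator and the phage T7 gene 10 ribosome binding site, and the plasmid carries its own lacI gene. Transcription is therefore repressed until induction with IPTG in a host that supplies T7 RNA polymerase. The RPL11 coding sequence was inserted by ligation-independent cloning downstream of E. coli thioredoxin (trxA). According to the record, the N-terminal fusion is His6–thioredoxin–TEV site, which combines an affinity purification handle, a solubility-enhancing partner and a protease site for removing the tag. The feature table annotates trxA and RPL11 but not the His6 or TEV segments individually. A short His-tag fragment and a partial T7 gene 10B-derived sequence lie after the insert, ahead of the T7 terminator. The record does not indicate whether these are translated. The construct was made as part of work on improving soluble heterologous production of human ribosomal proteins in E. coli.
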