Addgene plasmid #127831: pNH-TrxT-G-L11
Purpose: Production of recombinant human ribosomal protein L11
Depositing lab: Ivanhoe Leung. Depositing organization: University of Auckland. Publication: An improved method for the heterologous production of soluble human ribosomal proteins in Escherichia coli. Correddu D, Montano Lopez JJ, Vadakkedath PG, Lai A, Pernes JI, Watson PR, Leung IKH. Sci Rep. 2019 Jun 20;9(1):8884. doi: 10.1038/s41598-019-45323-8. PubMed 31222068.
Backbone
  Vector backbone: pNH-TrxT
  Vector type: Bacterial Expression
Growth in bacteria
  Bacterial resistance: Kanamycin, 50 μg/mL
  Growth temperature: 37°C
  Growth strain: DH5alpha
  Copy number: High Copy
Gene/Insert
  Gene/Insert name: RPL11 (alt name: Ribosomal protein L11)
  Species: H. sapiens (human)
  Entrez Gene: RPL11 (a.k.a. DBA7, GIG34, L11, uL5)
  Promoter: T7
  Tag / fusion protein: His6 - Thioredoxin - TEV (N terminal on backbone)
  Cloning method: Ligation Independent Cloning
Terms and licenses: Academic/Nonprofit Terms; Industry Terms: Not Available to Industry
How to cite: pNH-TrxT-G-L11 was a gift from Ivanhoe Leung (Addgene plasmid # 127831 ; http://n2t.net/addgene:127831 ; RRID:Addgene_127831)
