>Addgene plasmid #127831 | pNH-TrxT-G-L11 | depositor partial sequence | sequence record 244891 | RPL11 gene plus three extra glycine at before first methionine
GGCGGCGGC
[534 nt withheld, positions 10-543]
TAA
